Addgene plasmid #71487: pKM343
Purpose: Contains loxP-hyg-cat-loxP cassette for recombineering; CamR, HygR.
Depositing lab: Kenan Murphy. Depositing organization: University of Massachusetts, Worcester. Publication: Mycobacterial recombineering. Murphy KC, Papavinasasundaram K, Sassetti CM. Methods Mol Biol. 2015;1285:177-99. doi: 10.1007/978-1-4939-2450-9_10. PubMed 25779316.
Backbone
  Vector backbone: pJM1
  Backbone manufacturer: Jeffery Murry - Eric Rubin Lab
  Total vector size (bp): 5255
  Modifications to backbone: Base pair in pJM1 at position 2008 was changed from G to C to remove a stop codon following the second loxP site.
  Vector type: Bacterial Expression ; Source of loxP-hyg-cat- loxP for PCR amplification.
  Selectable markers: Hygromycin
Growth in bacteria
  Bacterial resistance: Chloramphenicol, 25 μg/mL
  Growth temperature: 37°C
  Growth strain: DH5alpha
  Growth instructions: Select with 20 ug/ml chloramphenicol
  Copy number: High Copy
Gene/Insert
  Gene/Insert name: loxP-hyg-cat-loxP
  Insert size (bp): 1985
  Cloning method: Unknown
  Sequencing primers: 5′ CGCTCTAGAACTAGTGGATCC; 3′ GCCATTGGGATATATCAACGGTGG
Resource information
  A portion of this plasmid was derived from a plasmid made by: Jeffery Murry
Terms and licenses: Academic/Nonprofit Terms; Industry Terms: Not Available to Industry
Depositor comments: This vector contains a hyg-cat cassette, flanked by loxP sites, that can be used for the construction of recombineeng substrates for M. smegmatis or M. tuberculosis. It contains a 1 bp change (relative to starting plasmid pJM1) at position 2008 (G to C) that eliminate a potential stop codon that could interfere with expression of downstream functions following excision of the cassette from the chromosome by Cre recombinase. The hygromycin resistance gene encodes M13I and I111T variants compared to the NCBI reference [ADL66925.1]. These variants should not interfere with function.
How to cite: pKM343 was a gift from Kenan Murphy (Addgene plasmid # 71487 ; http://n2t.net/addgene:71487 ; RRID:Addgene_71487)
