[The description below was written by a language model from this plasmid's Addgene catalogue record and pLannotate feature annotations shown in this document.]
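Description:
pKM343 is a 5,255 bp high-copy E. coli plasmid derived from pJM1. It serves as a PCR template for a loxP-flanked hygromycin–chloramphenicol resistance cassette used in mycobacterial recombineering, rather than as an expression vector in the usual sense. It replicates from a ColE1/pUC-type origin and is maintained in E. coli by chloramphenicol selection. The backbone retains pBluescript-type remnants: multiple cloning site fragments, T3 and T7 promoters, lac promoter/operator elements and a lacZα fragment. It also carries a Bacillus subtilis sacB gene with its own promoter and control region, which encodes levansucrase and confers sucrose sensitivity as a counter-selectable marker. The record does not say how sacB is meant to be used here. The depositor's sequence and the repository's sequencing result give essentially identical feature maps.

The roughly 2 kb payload consists of the Streptomyces hygroscopicus hygromycin phosphotransferase gene followed directly by the E. coli cat promoter and chloramphenicol acetyltransferase gene, bracketed by two loxP sites annotated on the same strand. No promoter for the hyg gene is annotated. The cassette is amplified to build recombineering substrates for Mycobacterium smegmatis or M. tuberculosis, and hygromycin is listed as the selectable marker alongside chloramphenicol. After the cassette integrates into the chromosome, Cre recombinase can excise the markers and leave a single loxP scar. Relative to pJM1, one base just beyond the second loxP site was changed from G to C. This removes a potential stop codon that could interfere with expression of downstream functions once the cassette is excised. The hygromycin resistance protein carries M13I and I111T variants relative to the reference, which the depositor expects not to affect function.
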