Features (pLannotate 1.2.2; 18 found; start..end, strand, type, name):
     22..55      -  protein_bind   loxP: Cre-mediated recombination occurs in the 8-bp core sequence (GCATACAT). Cre recombinase
    180..1172    +  CDS            hyg: KHYB_STRHY - Experimental evidence at protein level: Swiss-Prot protein existence level 1. The aminoglycoside phosphotransferases achieve inactivation of their antibiotic substrates by phosphorylation. From Streptomyces hygroscopicus.
   1173..1275    +  promoter       cat promoter: promoter of the E. coli cat gene encoding chloramphenicol acetyltransferase
   1276..1935    +  CDS            CmR: chloramphenicol acetyltransferase; cat; confers resistance to chloramphenicol
   1973..2006    -  protein_bind   loxP: Cre-mediated recombination occurs in the 8-bp core sequence (GCATACAT). Cre recombinase
   2009..2048    +  misc_feature   MCS (fragment): pBluescript multiple cloning site
   2060..2078    -  promoter       T3 promoter: promoter for bacteriophage T3 RNA polymerase
   2123..2139    -  protein_bind   lac operator: The lac repressor binds to the lac operator to inhibit transcription in E. coli. This inhibition can be relieved by adding lactose or isopropyl-β-D-thiogalactopyranoside (IPTG). lac repressor encoded by lacI
   2147..2177    -  promoter       lac promoter: promoter for the E. coli lac operon
   2192..2213    -  protein_bind   CAP binding site: CAP binding activates transcription in the presence of cAMP. E. coli catabolite activator protein
   2226..2318    -  CDS            lacI (fragment): lac repressor; lacI; The lac repressor binds to the lac operator to inhibit transcription in E. coli. This inhibition can be relieved by adding lactose or isopropyl-β-D-thiogalactopyranoside (IPTG).
   2501..3089    -  rep_origin     ori: high-copy-number ColE1/pMB1/pBR322/pUC origin of replication
   3178..3200    -  misc_feature   MCS (fragment): pUC18/19 multiple cloning site
   3218..3663    +  promoter       sacB promoter: sacR; sacB promoter and control region
   3664..5085    +  CDS            SacB: secreted levansucrase that renders bacterial growth sensitive to sucrose; Bacillus subtilis sacB; negative selection marker
   5127..5205    -  CDS            lacZα (fragment): LacZα fragment of β-galactosidase; lacZ fragment
   5208..5226    +  promoter       T7 promoter: promoter for bacteriophage T7 RNA polymerase
   5235..21      +  misc_feature   MCS (fragment) (across the origin): pBluescript multiple cloning site
>Addgene plasmid #71487 | pKM343 | depositor full sequence | sequence record 203476 | pKM343 sequence 5255 bps
CGCTCTAGAACTAGTGGATCCATAACTTCGTATAATGTATGCTATACGAAGTTATACTCCCCGACGTGGC
CGACCAGCCCGTCATCGTCAACGCCTGATCCGCGGTGCGGACAGGCCGTGTCGCGACCGGCCGTGCGGAA
TTAAGCCGGCCCGTACCCTGTGAATAGAGGTCCGCTGTGACACAAGAATCCCTGTTACTTCTCGACCGTA
TTGATTCGGATGATTCCTACGCGAGCCTGCGGAACGACCAGGAATTCTGGGAGCCGCTGGCCCGCCGAGC
CCTGGAGGAGCTCGGGCTACCGGTGCCGCCGGTGCTGCGGGTGCCCGGCGAGAGCACCAACCCCGTACTG
GTCGGCGAGCCCGGCCCGGTGATCAAGCTGTTCGGCGAGCACTGGTGCGGTCCGGAGAGCCTCGCGTCGG
AGTCGGAGGCGTACGCGGTCCTGGCGGACGCCCCGGTGCCGGTGCCCCGCCTCCTCGGCCGCGGCGAGCT
GCGGCCCGGCACCGGAGCCTGGCCGTGGCCCTACCTGGTGATGAGCCGGATGACCGGCACCACCTGGCGG
TCCGCAATAGACGGCACGACCGACCGGAACGCGCTGCTCGCCCTGGCCCGCGAACTCGGCCGGGTGCTCG
GCCGGCTGCACAGGGTGCCGCTGACCGGGAACACCGTGCTCACCCCCCATTCCGAGGTCTTCCCGGAACT
GCTGCGGGAACGCCGCGCGGCGACCGTCGAGGACCACCGCGGGTGGGGCTACCTCTCGCCCCGGCTGCTG
GACCGCCTGGAGGACTGGCTGCCGGACGTGGACACGCTGCTGGCCGGCCGCGAACCCCGGTTCGTCCACG
GCGACCTGCACGGGACCAACACCTTCGTGGACCTGGCCGCGACCGAGGTCACCGGGATCGTCGACTTCAC
CGACGTCTATGCGGGAGACTCCCGCTACAGCCTGGTGCAACTGCATCTCAACGCCTTCCGGGGCGACCGC
GAGATCCTGGCCGCGCTGCTCGACGGGGCGCAGTGGAAGCGGACCGAGGACTTCGCCCGCGAACTGCTCG
CCTTCACCTTCCTGCACGACTTCGAGGTGTTCGAGGAGACCCCGCTGGATCTCTCCGGCTTCACCGATCC
GGAGGAACTGGCGCAGTTCCTCTGGGGGCCGCCGGACACCGCCCCCGGCGCCTGATCGGCACGTAAGAGG
TTCCAACTTTCACCATAATGAAATAAGATCACTACCGGGCGTATTTTTTGAGTTATCGAGATTTTCAGGA
GCTAAGGAAGCTAAAATGGAGAAAAAAATCACTGGATATACCACCGTTGATATATCCCAATGGCATCGTA
AAGAACATTTTGAGGCATTTCAGTCAGTTGCTCAATGTACCTATAACCAGACCGTTCAGCTGGATATTAC
GGCCTTTTTAAAGACCGTAAAGAAAAATAAGCACAAGTTTTATCCGGCCTTTATTCACATTCTTGCCCGC
CTGATGAATGCTCATCCGGAATTCCGTATGGCAATGAAAGACGGTGAGCTGGTGATATGGGATAGTGTTC
ACCCTTGTTACACCGTTTTCCATGAGCAAACTGAAACGTTTTCATCGCTCTGGAGTGAATACCACGACGA
TTTCCGGCAGTTTCTACACATATATTCGCAAGATGTGGCGTGTTACGGTGAAAACCTGGCCTATTTCCCT
AAAGGGTTTATTGAGAATATGTTTTTCGTCTCAGCCAATCCCTGGGTGAGTTTCACCAGTTTTGATTTAA
ACGTGGCCAATATGGACAACTTCTTCGCCCCCGTTTTCACCATGGGCAAATATTATACGCAAGGCGACAA
GGTGCTGATGCCGCTGGCGATTCAGGTTCATCATGCCGTCTGTGATGGCTTCCATGTCGGCAGAATGCTT
AATGAATTACAACAGTACTGCGATGAGTGGCAGGGCGGGGCGTAACGCCCCTCTAGCTGGCGGGAACGGC
AATGCTCCTGGCATAACTTCGTATAATGTATGCTATACGAAGTTATACGCTTATCGATACCGTCGACCTC
GAGGGGGGGCCCGGTACCAGCTTTTGTTCCCTTTAGTGAGGGTTAATTTCGAGCTTGGCGTAATCATGGT
CATAGCTGTTTCCTGTGTGAAATTGTTATCCGCTCACAATTCCACACAACATACGAGCCGGAAGCATAAA
GTGTAAAGCCTGGGGTGCCTAATGAGTGAGCTAACTCACATTAATTGCGTTGCGCTCACTGCCCGCTTTC
CAGTCGGGAAACCTGTCGTGCCAGCTGCATTAATGAATCGGCCAACGCGCGGGGAGAGGCGGTTTGCGTA
TTGGGCGCTCTTCCGCTTCCTCGCTCACTGACTCGCTGCGCTCGGTCGTTCGGCTGCGGCGAGCGGTATC
AGCTCACTCAAAGGCGGTAATACGGTTATCCACAGAATCAGGGGATAACGCAGGAAAGAACATGTGAGCA
AAAGGCCAGCAAAAGGCCAGGAACCGTAAAAAGGCCGCGTTGCTGGCGTTTTTCCATAGGCTCCGCCCCC
CTGACGAGCATCACAAAAATCGACGCTCAAGTCAGAGGTGGCGAAACCCGACAGGACTATAAAGATACCA
GGCGTTTCCCCCTGGAAGCTCCCTCGTGCGCTCTCCTGTTCCGACCCTGCCGCTTACCGGATACCTGTCC
GCCTTTCTCCCTTCGGGAAGCGTGGCGCTTTCTCATAGCTCACGCTGTAGGTATCTCAGTTCGGTGTAGG
TCGTTCGCTCCAAGCTGGGCTGTGTGCACGAACCCCCCGTTCAGCCCGACCGCTGCGCCTTATCCGGTAA
CTATCGTCTTGAGTCCAACCCGGTAAGACACGACTTATCGCCACTGGCAGCAGCCACTGGTAACAGGATT
AGCAGAGCGAGGTATGTAGGCGGTGCTACAGAGTTCTTGAAGTGGTGGCCTAACTACGGCTACACTAGAA
GGACAGTATTTGGTATCTGCGCTCTGCTGAAGCCAGTTACCTTCGGAAAAAGAGTTGGTAGCTCTTGATC
CGGCAAACAAACCACCGCTGGTAGCGGTGGTTTTTTTGTTTGCAAGCAGCAGATTACGCGCAGAAAAAAA
GGATCTCAAGAAGATCCTTTGATCTTTTCTACGGGGTCTGACGCTCAGTGCATATGGAGGAATCACTTCG
CAATGGCCAAGACAATTGCGGATCCAGCTGCAGGTCGACTCTAGAGGATCGATCCTTTTTAACCCATCAC
ATATACCTGCCGTTCACTATTATTTAGTGAAATGAGATATTATGATATTTTCTGAATTGTGATTAAAAAG
GCAACTTTATGCCCATGCAACAGAAACTATAAAAAATACAGAGAATGAAAAGAAACAGATAGATTTTTTA
GTTCTTTAGGCCCGTAGTCTGCAAATCCTTTTATGATTTTCTATCAAACAAAAGAGGAAAATAGACCAGT
TGCAATCCAAACGAGAGTCTAATAGAATGAGGTCGAAAAGTAAATCGCGCGGGTTTGTTACTGATAAAGC
AGGCAAGACCTAAAATGTGTAAAGGGCAAAGTGTATACTTTGGCGTCACCCCTTACATATTTTAGGTCTT
TTTTTATTGTGCGTAACTAACTTGCCATCTTCAAACAGGAGGGCTGGAAGAAGCAGACCGCTAACACAGT
ACATAAAAAAGGAGACATGAACGATGAACATCAAAAAGTTTGCAAAACAAGCAACAGTATTAACCTTTAC
TACCGCACTGCTGGCAGGAGGCGCAACTCAAGCGTTTGCGAAAGAAACGAACCAAAAGCCATATAAGGAA
ACATACGGCATTTCCCATATTACACGCCATGATATGCTGCAAATCCCTGAACAGCAAAAAAATGAAAAAT
ATCAAGTTCCTGAATTCGATTCGTCCACAATTAAAAATATCTCTTCTGCAAAAGGCCTGGACGTTTGGGA
CAGCTGGCCATTACAAAACGCTGACGGCACTGTCGCAAACTATCACGGCTACCACATCGTCTTTGCATTA
GCCGGAGATCCTAAAAATGCGGATGACACATCGATTTACATGTTCTATCAAAAAGTCGGCGAAACTTCTA
TTGACAGCTGGAAAAACGCTGGCCGCGTCTTTAAAGACAGCGACAAATTCGATGCAAATGATTCTATCCT
AAAAGACCAAACACAAGAATGGTCAGGTTCAGCCACATTTACATCTGACGGAAAAATCCGTTTATTCTAC
ACTGATTTCTCCGGTAAACATTACGGCAAACAAACACTGACAACTGCACAAGTTAACGTATCAGCATCAG
ACAGCTCTTTGAACATCAACGGTGTAGAGGATTATAAATCAATCTTTGACGGTGACGGAAAAACGTATCA
AAATGTACAGCAGTTCATCGATGAAGGCAACTACAGCTCAGGCGACAACCATACGCTGAGAGATCCTCAC
TACGTAGAAGATAAAGGCCACAAATACTTAGTATTTGAAGCAAACACTGGAACTGAAGATGGCTACCAAG
GCGAAGAATCTTTATTTAACAAAGCATACTATGGCAAAAGCACATCATTCTTCCGTCAAGAAAGTCAAAA
ACTTCTGCAAAGCGATAAAAAACGCACGGCTGAGTTAGCAAACGGCGCTCTCGGTATGATTGAGCTAAAC
GATGATTACACACTGAAAAAAGTGATGAAACCGCTGATTGCATCTAACACAGTAACAGATGAAATTGAAC
GCGCGAACGTCTTTAAAATGAACGGCAAATGGTACCTGTTCACTGACTCCCGCGGATCAAAAATGACGAT
TGACGGCATTACGTCTAACGATATTTACATGCTTGGTTATGTTTCTAATTCTTTAACTGGCCCATACAAG
CCGCTGAACAAAACTGGCCTTGTGTTAAAAATGGATCTTGATCCTAACGATGTAACCTTTACTTACTCAC
ACTTCGCTGTACCTCAAGCGAAAGGAAACAATGTCGTGATTACAAGCTATATGACAAACAGAGGATTCTA
CGCAGACAAACAATCAACGTTTGCGCCAAGCTTCCTGCTGAACATCAAAGGCAAGAAAACATCTGTTGTC
AAAGACAGCATCCTTGAACAAGGACAATTAACAGTTAACAAATAAAAACGCAAAAGAAAATGCCGATATC
CTATTGGCTTAATTAAGGATGTGCTGCAAGGCGATTAAGTTGGGTAACGCCAGGGTTTTCCCAGTCACGA
CGTTGTAAAACGACGGCCAGTGAATTGTAATACGACTCACTATAGGGCGAATTGGAGCTCCACCGCGGTG
GCGGC
