Features (pLannotate 1.2.2; 18 found; start..end, strand, type, name):
     22..55      -  protein_bind   loxP: Cre-mediated recombination occurs in the 8-bp core sequence (GCATACAT). Cre recombinase
    180..1172    +  CDS            hyg: KHYB_STRHY - Experimental evidence at protein level: Swiss-Prot protein existence level 1. The aminoglycoside phosphotransferases achieve inactivation of their antibiotic substrates by phosphorylation. From Streptomyces hygroscopicus.
   1173..1275    +  promoter       cat promoter: promoter of the E. coli cat gene encoding chloramphenicol acetyltransferase
   1276..1932    +  CDS            cat: CAT_ECOLX - Experimental evidence at protein level: Swiss-Prot protein existence level 1. This enzyme is an effector of chloramphenicol resistance in bacteria. From Escherichia coli. This protein is used as a marker in many commonly used cloning vectors, such as pACYC184.
   1973..2006    -  protein_bind   loxP: Cre-mediated recombination occurs in the 8-bp core sequence (GCATACAT). Cre recombinase
   2009..2048    +  misc_feature   MCS (fragment): pBluescript multiple cloning site
   2060..2078    -  promoter       T3 promoter: promoter for bacteriophage T3 RNA polymerase
   2123..2139    -  protein_bind   lac operator: The lac repressor binds to the lac operator to inhibit transcription in E. coli. This inhibition can be relieved by adding lactose or isopropyl-β-D-thiogalactopyranoside (IPTG). lac repressor encoded by lacI
   2147..2177    -  promoter       lac promoter: promoter for the E. coli lac operon
   2192..2213    -  protein_bind   CAP binding site: CAP binding activates transcription in the presence of cAMP. E. coli catabolite activator protein
   2226..2318    -  CDS            lacI (fragment): lac repressor; lacI; The lac repressor binds to the lac operator to inhibit transcription in E. coli. This inhibition can be relieved by adding lactose or isopropyl-β-D-thiogalactopyranoside (IPTG).
   2501..3089    -  rep_origin     ori: high-copy-number ColE1/pMB1/pBR322/pUC origin of replication
   3178..3200    -  misc_feature   MCS (fragment): pUC18/19 multiple cloning site
   3218..3663    +  promoter       sacB promoter: sacR; sacB promoter and control region
   3664..5085    +  CDS            SacB: secreted levansucrase that renders bacterial growth sensitive to sucrose; Bacillus subtilis sacB; negative selection marker
   5127..5205    -  CDS            lacZα (fragment): LacZα fragment of β-galactosidase; lacZ fragment
   5208..5226    +  promoter       T7 promoter: promoter for bacteriophage T7 RNA polymerase
   5235..21      +  misc_feature   MCS (fragment) (across the origin): pBluescript multiple cloning site
>Addgene plasmid #71487 | pKM343 | addgene full sequence | sequence record 210536 | Addgene NGS Result
CGCTCTAGAACTAGTGGATCCATAACTTCGTATAATGTATGCTATACGAAGTTATACTCCCCGACGTGGC
CGACCAGCCCGTCATCGTCAACGCCTGATCCGCGGTGCGGACAGGCCGTGTCGCGACCGGCCGTGCGGAA
TTAAGCCGGCCCGTACCCTGTGAATAGAGGTCCGCTGTGACACAAGAATCCCTGTTACTTCTCGACCGTA
TTGATTCGGATGATTCCTACGCGAGCCTGCGGAACGACCAGGAATTCTGGGAGCCGCTGGCCCGCCGAGC
CCTGGAGGAGCTCGGGCTACCGGTGCCGCCGGTGCTGCGGGTGCCCGGCGAGAGCACCAACCCCGTACTG
GTCGGCGAGCCCGGCCCGGTGATCAAGCTGTTCGGCGAGCACTGGTGCGGTCCGGAGAGCCTCGCGTCGG
AGTCGGAGGCGTACGCGGTCCTGGCGGACGCCCCGGTGCCGGTGCCCCGCCTCCTCGGCCGCGGCGAGCT
GCGGCCCGGCACCGGAGCCTGGCCGTGGCCCTACCTGGTGATGAGCCGGATGACCGGCACCACCTGGCGG
TCCGCAATAGACGGCACGACCGACCGGAACGCGCTGCTCGCCCTGGCCCGCGAACTCGGCCGGGTGCTCG
GCCGGCTGCACAGGGTGCCGCTGACCGGGAACACCGTGCTCACCCCCCATTCCGAGGTCTTCCCGGAACT
GCTGCGGGAACGCCGCGCGGCGACCGTCGAGGACCACCGCGGGTGGGGCTACCTCTCGCCCCGGCTGCTG
GACCGCCTGGAGGACTGGCTGCCGGACGTGGACACGCTGCTGGCCGGCCGCGAACCCCGGTTCGTCCACG
GCGACCTGCACGGGACCAACACCTTCGTGGACCTGGCCGCGACCGAGGTCACCGGGATCGTCGACTTCAC
CGACGTCTATGCGGGAGACTCCCGCTACAGCCTGGTGCAACTGCATCTCAACGCCTTCCGGGGCGACCGC
GAGATCCTGGCCGCGCTGCTCGACGGGGCGCAGTGGAAGCGGACCGAGGACTTCGCCCGCGAACTGCTCG
CCTTCACCTTCCTGCACGACTTCGAGGTGTTCGAGGAGACCCCGCTGGATCTCTCCGGCTTCACCGATCC
GGAGGAACTGGCGCAGTTCCTCTGGGGGCCGCCGGACACCGCCCCCGGCGCCTGATCGGCACGTAAGAGG
TTCCAACTTTCACCATAATGAAATAAGATCACTACCGGGCGTATTTTTTGAGTTATCGAGATTTTCAGGA
GCTAAGGAAGCTAAAATGGAGAAAAAAATCACTGGATATACCACCGTTGATATATCCCAATGGCATCGTA
AAGAACATTTTGAGGCATTTCAGTCAGTTGCTCAATGTACCTATAACCAGACCGTTCAGCTGGATATTAC
GGCCTTTTTAAAGACCGTAAAGAAAAATAAGCACAAGTTTTATCCGGCCTTTATTCACATTCTTGCCCGC
CTGATGAATGCTCATCCGGAATTCCGTATGGCAATGAAAGACGGTGAGCTGGTGATATGGGATAGTGTTC
ACCCTTGTTACACCGTTTTCCATGAGCAAACTGAAACGTTTTCATCGCTCTGGAGTGAATACCACGACGA
CTTCCGGCAGTTTCTACACATATATTCGCAAGATGTGGCGTGTTACGGTGAAAACCTGGCCTATTTCCCT
AAAGGGTTTATTGAGAATATGTTTTTCGTCTCAGCCAATCCCTGGGTGAGTTTCACCAGTTTTGATTTAA
ACGTGGCCAATATGGACAACTTCTTCGCCCCCGTTTTCACCATGGGCAAATATTATACGCAAGGCGACAA
GGTGCTGATGCCGCTGGCGATTCAGGTTCATCATGCCGTTTGTGATGGCTTCCATGTCGGCAGAATGCTT
AATGAATTACAACAGTACTGCGATGAGTGGCAGGGCGGGGCGTAACGCCCCTCTAGCTGGCGGGAACGGC
AATGCTCCTGGCATAACTTCGTATAATGTATGCTATACGAAGTTATACGCTTATCGATACCGTCGACCTC
GAGGGGGGGCCCGGTACCAGCTTTTGTTCCCTTTAGTGAGGGTTAATTTCGAGCTTGGCGTAATCATGGT
CATAGCTGTTTCCTGTGTGAAATTGTTATCCGCTCACAATTCCACACAACATACGAGCCGGAAGCATAAA
GTGTAAAGCCTGGGGTGCCTAATGAGTGAGCTAACTCACATTAATTGCGTTGCGCTCACTGCCCGCTTTC
CAGTCGGGAAACCTGTCGTGCCAGCTGCATTAATGAATCGGCCAACGCGCGGGGAGAGGCGGTTTGCGTA
TTGGGCGCTCTTCCGCTTCCTCGCTCACTGACTCGCTGCGCTCGGTCGTTCGGCTGCGGCGAGCGGTATC
AGCTCACTCAAAGGCGGTAATACGGTTATCCACAGAATCAGGGGATAACGCAGGAAAGAACATGTGAGCA
AAAGGCCAGCAAAAGGCCAGGAACCGTAAAAAGGCCGCGTTGCTGGCGTTTTTCCATAGGCTCCGCCCCC
CTGACGAGCATCACAAAAATCGACGCTCAAGTCAGAGGTGGCGAAACCCGACAGGACTATAAAGATACCA
GGCGTTTCCCCCTGGAAGCTCCCTCGTGCGCTCTCCTGTTCCGACCCTGCCGCTTACCGGATACCTGTCC
GCCTTTCTCCCTTCGGGAAGCGTGGCGCTTTCTCATAGCTCACGCTGTAGGTATCTCAGTTCGGTGTAGG
TCGTTCGCTCCAAGCTGGGCTGTGTGCACGAACCCCCCGTTCAGCCCGACCGCTGCGCCTTATCCGGTAA
CTATCGTCTTGAGTCCAACCCGGTAAGACACGACTTATCGCCACTGGCAGCAGCCACTGGTAACAGGATT
AGCAGAGCGAGGTATGTAGGCGGTGCTACAGAGTTCTTGAAGTGGTGGCCTAACTACGGCTACACTAGAA
GAACAGTATTTGGTATCTGCGCTCTGCTGAAGCCAGTTACCTTCGGAAAAAGAGTTGGTAGCTCTTGATC
CGGCAAACAAACCACCGCTGGTAGCGGTGGTTTTTTTGTTTGCAAGCAGCAGATTACGCGCAGAAAAAAA
GGATCTCAAGAAGATCCTTTGATCTTTTCTACGGGGTCTGACGCTCAGTGCATATGGAGGAATCACTTCG
CAATGGCCAAGACAATTGCGGATCCAGCTGCAGGTCGACTCTAGAGGATCGATCCTTTTTAACCCATCAC
ATATACCTGCCGTTCACTATTATTTAGTGAAATGAGATATTATGATATTTTCTGAATTGTGATTAAAAAG
GCAACTTTATGCCCATGCAACAGAAACTATAAAAAATACAGAGAATGAAAAGAAACAGATAGATTTTTTA
GTTCTTTAGGCCCGTAGTCTGCAAATCCTTTTATGATTTTCTATCAAACAAAAGAGGAAAATAGACCAGT
TGCAATCCAAACGAGAGTCTAATAGAATGAGGTCGAAAAGTAAATCGCGCGGGTTTGTTACTGATAAAGC
AGGCAAGACCTAAAATGTGTAAAGGGCAAAGTGTATACTTTGGCGTCACCCCTTACATATTTTAGGTCTT
TTTTTATTGTGCGTAACTAACTTGCCATCTTCAAACAGGAGGGCTGGAAGAAGCAGACCGCTAACACAGT
ACATAAAAAAGGAGACATGAACGATGAACATCAAAAAGTTTGCAAAACAAGCAACAGTATTAACCTTTAC
TACCGCACTGCTGGCAGGAGGCGCAACTCAAGCGTTTGCGAAAGAAACGAACCAAAAGCCATATAAGGAA
ACATACGGCATTTCCCATATTACACGCCATGATATGCTGCAAATCCCTGAACAGCAAAAAAATGAAAAAT
ATCAAGTTCCTGAATTCGATTCGTCCACAATTAAAAATATCTCTTCTGCAAAAGGCCTGGACGTTTGGGA
CAGCTGGCCATTACAAAACGCTGACGGCACTGTCGCAAACTATCACGGCTACCACATCGTCTTTGCATTA
GCCGGAGATCCTAAAAATGCGGATGACACATCGATTTACATGTTCTATCAAAAAGTCGGCGAAACTTCTA
TTGACAGCTGGAAAAACGCTGGCCGCGTCTTTAAAGACAGCGACAAATTCGATGCAAATGATTCTATCCT
AAAAGACCAAACACAAGAATGGTCAGGTTCAGCCACATTTACATCTGACGGAAAAATCCGTTTATTCTAC
ACTGATTTCTCCGGTAAACATTACGGCAAACAAACACTGACAACTGCACAAGTTAACGTATCAGCATCAG
ACAGCTCTTTGAACATCAACGGTGTAGAGGATTATAAATCAATCTTTGACGGTGACGGAAAAACGTATCA
AAATGTACAGCAGTTCATCGATGAAGGCAACTACAGCTCAGGCGACAACCATACGCTGAGAGATCCTCAC
TACGTAGAAGATAAAGGCCACAAATACTTAGTATTTGAAGCAAACACTGGAACTGAAGATGGCTACCAAG
GCGAAGAATCTTTATTTAACAAAGCATACTATGGCAAAAGCACATCATTCTTCCGTCAAGAAAGTCAAAA
ACTTCTGCAAAGCGATAAAAAACGCACGGCTGAGTTAGCAAACGGCGCTCTCGGTATGATTGAGCTAAAC
GATGATTACACACTGAAAAAAGTGATGAAACCGCTGATTGCATCTAACACAGTAACAGATGAAATTGAAC
GCGCGAACGTCTTTAAAATGAACGGCAAATGGTACCTGTTCACTGACTCCCGCGGATCAAAAATGACGAT
TGACGGCATTACGTCTAACGATATTTACATGCTTGGTTATGTTTCTAATTCTTTAACTGGCCCATACAAG
CCGCTGAACAAAACTGGCCTTGTGTTAAAAATGGATCTTGATCCTAACGATGTAACCTTTACTTACTCAC
ACTTCGCTGTACCTCAAGCGAAAGGAAACAATGTCGTGATTACAAGCTATATGACAAACAGAGGATTCTA
CGCAGACAAACAATCAACGTTTGCGCCAAGCTTCCTGCTGAACATCAAAGGCAAGAAAACATCTGTTGTC
AAAGACAGCATCCTTGAACAAGGACAATTAACAGTTAACAAATAAAAACGCAAAAGAAAATGCCGATATC
CTATTGGCTTAATTAAGGATGTGCTGCAAGGCGATTAAGTTGGGTAACGCCAGGGTTTTCCCAGTCACGA
CGTTGTAAAACGACGGCCAGTGAATTGTAATACGACTCACTATAGGGCGAATTGGAGCTCCACCGCGGTG
GCGGC
